Addgene plasmid #242215: pPB-CAG-ARID1A-deltaIDR2-FLAG
Purpose: Expression of human ARID1A ∆IDR2 (deletion of a.a. 1170-1610) using piggyBac transposition
Depositing lab: Courtney Hodges. Depositing organization: Baylor College of Medicine. Publication: beta-catenin functions as a molecular adapter for disordered cBAF interactions. Chan YS, Gao Q, Robinson SA, Wang W, Filandrova R, Weinhold LM, Cabrera ML, Zhang M, Ambati CSR, Lerario AM, Putluri N, Kiseljak-Vassiliades K, Wierman ME, Habra MA, Hammer GD, Veverka V, Cermakova K, Hodges HC. Mol Cell. 2025 Jul 15:S1097-2765(25)00576-3. doi: 10.1016/j.molcel.2025.06.026. PubMed 40695292.
Backbone
  Vector backbone: pPB
  Vector type: Mammalian Expression ; piggyBac
  Selectable markers: Blasticidin
Growth in bacteria
  Bacterial resistance: Ampicillin, 100 μg/mL
  Growth temperature: 37°C
  Growth strain: NEB Stable
  Copy number: Unknown
Gene/Insert
  Gene/Insert name: ARID1A (alt name: BAF250a)
  Species: H. sapiens (human)
  Mutation: Deleted IDR2 from ARID1A (deletion of a.a. 1170-1610)
  Entrez Gene: ARID1A (a.k.a. B120, BAF250, BAF250a, BM029, C1orf4, CSS2, ELD, MRD14, OSA1, P270, SMARCF1, hELD, hOSA1)
  Promoter: CAG
  Tag / fusion protein: FLAG (C terminal on insert)
  Cloning method: Gene Synthesis
Terms and licenses: Academic/Nonprofit Terms; Industry Terms: Not Available to Industry
How to cite: pPB-CAG-ARID1A-deltaIDR2-FLAG was a gift from Courtney Hodges (Addgene plasmid # 242215 ; http://n2t.net/addgene:242215 ; RRID:Addgene_242215)
