[The description below was written by a language model from this plasmid's Addgene catalogue record and pLannotate feature annotations shown in this document.]
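Description:
pPB-CAG-ARID1A-deltaIDR2-FLAG is a 12.4 kb piggyBac transposon vector on the pPB backbone, designed for stable expression of a truncated human ARID1A (BAF250a) in mammalian cells. ARID1A is a DNA-binding subunit of SWI/SNF (BAF) chromatin remodeling complexes. In this gene-synthesized version the second intrinsically disordered region, IDR2 (amino acids 1170–1610), has been deleted. In bacteria the plasmid is maintained through a high-copy ColE1/pUC-type origin and selected with ampicillin via the β-lactamase gene. An f1 origin, T7 and T3 promoters and lacZα/lac promoter remnants are carried over from the parental cloning vector.

Expression is driven by the CAG promoter, annotated here as its three parts: the CMV immediate-early enhancer, the chicken β-actin promoter and a chimeric β-actin/β-globin intron. A short fragment annotated as hPGK promoter lies just before the coding sequence. The ARID1A ∆IDR2 open reading frame is followed by a C-terminal tag annotated as 3xFLAG, which allows detection and immunoprecipitation. Downstream, an EMCV IRES links the blasticidin S deaminase gene (bsr) to the same transcript, which ends at a bGH polyadenylation signal. Blasticidin-resistant cells should therefore also be transcribing the ARID1A mutant.

The piggyBac terminal repeats are not called out in the automated feature table, but the vector type and stated purpose indicate that the cassette is meant to be integrated into the genome by piggyBac transposase, which the annotated features do not include and so would have to be supplied separately. The construct suits structure–function studies of how the disordered regions of ARID1A contribute to cBAF interactions, by comparison with other ARID1A variants.
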