Features (pLannotate 1.2.2; 24 found; start..end, strand, type, name):
      5..160     -  CDS            lacZα (fragment): LacZα fragment of β-galactosidase; lacZ fragment
    168..186     +  promoter       T7 promoter: promoter for bacteriophage T7 RNA polymerase
    571..950     +  enhancer       CMV enhancer: human cytomegalovirus immediate early enhancer
    952..1206    +  promoter       chicken β-actin promoter: contains a 21-bp deletion relative to the standard chicken β-actin promoter
   1207..2180    +  intron         chimeric intron: chimera between introns from chicken β-actin and rabbit β-globin
   2181..2240    +  promoter       hPGK promoter (fragment): human phosphoglycerate kinase 1 promoter
   2266..7797    +  CDS            ARID1A (fragment): ARI1A_HUMAN - Also known as BAF250, BAF250A, C1orf4, OSA1, SMARCF1. Experimental evidence at protein level: Swiss-Prot protein existence level 1. Involved in transcriptional activation and repression of select genes by chromatin remodeling (alteration of DNA-nucleosome topology). Component of SWI/SNF chromatin remodeling complexes that carry out key enzymatic activities, changing chromatin structure by altering DNA-histone contacts within a nucleosome in an ATP-dependent manner. Binds DNA non-specifically. Belongs to the neural progenitors- specific chromatin remodeling complex (npBAF complex)
   7804..7869    +  CDS            3xFLAG: three tandem FLAG® epitope tags, followed by an enterokinase cleavage site
   7952..8513    +  misc_feature   IRES: internal ribosome entry site (IRES) of the encephalomyocarditis virus (EMCV)
   8522..8941    +  CDS            bsr: BSR_BACCE - Experimental evidence at protein level: Swiss-Prot protein existence level 1. Catalyzes the deamination of the cytosine moiety of the antibiotics blasticidin S, cytomycin and acetylblasticidin S. From Bacillus cereus.
   8990..9214    +  polyA_signal   bGH poly(A) signal: bovine growth hormone polyadenylation signal
   9283..9305    -  protein_bind   lac operator (fragment): The lac repressor binds to the lac operator to inhibit transcription in E. coli. This inhibition can be relieved by adding lactose or isopropyl-β-D-thiogalactopyranoside (IPTG). lac repressor encoded by lacI
   9309..9339    -  promoter       lac promoter: promoter for the E. coli lac operon
   9354..9375    -  protein_bind   CAP binding site: CAP binding activates transcription in the presence of cAMP. E. coli catabolite activator protein
   9388..9427    -  CDS            lacI (fragment): lac repressor; lacI; The lac repressor binds to the lac operator to inhibit transcription in E. coli. This inhibition can be relieved by adding lactose or isopropyl-β-D-thiogalactopyranoside (IPTG).
   9712..9730    -  promoter       T3 promoter: promoter for bacteriophage T3 RNA polymerase
   9773..9795    -  protein_bind   lac operator (fragment): The lac repressor binds to the lac operator to inhibit transcription in E. coli. This inhibition can be relieved by adding lactose or isopropyl-β-D-thiogalactopyranoside (IPTG). lac repressor encoded by lacI
   9799..9829    -  promoter       lac promoter: promoter for the E. coli lac operon
   9844..9865    -  protein_bind   CAP binding site: CAP binding activates transcription in the presence of cAMP. E. coli catabolite activator protein
   9878..9970    -  CDS            lacI (fragment): lac repressor; lacI; The lac repressor binds to the lac operator to inhibit transcription in E. coli. This inhibition can be relieved by adding lactose or isopropyl-β-D-thiogalactopyranoside (IPTG).
  10153..10741   -  rep_origin     ori: high-copy-number ColE1/pMB1/pBR322/pUC origin of replication
  10912..11772   -  CDS            AmpR: β-lactamase; bla; confers resistance to ampicillin, carbenicillin, and related antibiotics
  11773..11877   -  promoter       AmpR promoter: bla
  11930..12358   -  rep_origin     f1 ori (sequence partly withheld): f1 bacteriophage origin of replication; arrow indicates direction of (+) strand synthesis
>Addgene plasmid #242215 | pPB-CAG-ARID1A-deltaIDR2-FLAG | addgene full sequence | sequence record 485637 | Addgene NGS Result
CCCATTCGCCATTCAGGCTGCGCAACTGTTGGGAAGGGCGATCGGTGCGGGCCTCTTCGCTATTACGCCA
GCTGGCGAAAGGGGGATGTGCTGCAAGGCGATTAAGTTGGGTAACGCCAGGGTTTTCCCAGTCACGACGT
TGTAAAACGACGGCCAGTGAGCGCGCGTAATACGACTCACTATAGGGCGAATTGGGGCGCGCCATTCTAG
ATTAACCCTAGAAAGATAGTCTGCGTAAAATTGACGCATGCATTCTTGAAATATTGCTCTCTCTTTCTAA
ATAGCGCGAATCCGTCGCTGTGCATTTAGGACATCTCAGTCGCCGCTTGGAGCTCCCGTGAGGCGTGCTT
GTCAATGCGGTAAGTGTCACTGATTTTGAACTATAACGACCGCGTGAGTCAAAATGACGCATGATTATCT
TTTACGTGACTTTTAAGATTTAACTCATACGATAATTATATTGTTATTTCATGTTCTACTTACGTGATAA
CTTATTATATATATATTTTCTTGTTATAGATATCAACTAGAATGCTAGACTCGAGAAGCTTGATCGGCCA
CGCGGATCTCGACATTGATTATTGACTAGTTATTAATAGTAATCAATTACGGGGTCATTAGTTCATAGCC
CATATATGGAGTTCCGCGTTACATAACTTACGGTAAATGGCCCGCCTGGCTGACCGCCCAACGACCCCCG
CCCATTGACGTCAATAATGACGTATGTTCCCATAGTAACGCCAATAGGGACTTTCCATTGACGTCAATGG
GTGGAGTATTTACGGTAAACTGCCCACTTGGCAGTACATCAAGTGTATCATATGCCAAGTACGCCCCCTA
TTGACGTCAATGACGGTAAATGGCCCGCCTGGCATTATGCCCAGTACATGACCTTATGGGACTTTCCTAC
TTGGCAGTACATCTACGTATTAGTCATCGCTATTACCATGGTCGAGGTGAGCCCCACGTTCTGCTTCACT
CTCCCCATCTCCCCCCCCTCCCCACCCCCAATTTTGTATTTATTTATTTTTTAATTATTTTGTGCAGCGA
TGGGGGCGGGGGGGGGGGGGGGGGGGCCGGGGGGGGGGGGGGGCGAGGGGGAGAGTTGCGGCGGCAACCA
ATCAGAGCGGCGCGCTCCGAAAGTTTCCTTTTATGGCGAGGCGGCGGCGGCGGCGGCCCTATAAAAAGCG
AAGCGCGCGGCGGGCGGGAGTCGCTGCGCGCTGCCTTCGCCCCGTGCCCCGCTCCGCCGCCGCCTCGCGC
CGCCCGCCCCGGCTCTGACTGACCGCGTTACTCCCACAGGTGAGCGGGCGGGACGGCCCTTCTCCTCCGG
GCTGTAATTAGCGCTTGGTTTAATGACGGCTTGTTTCTTTTCTGTGGCTGCGTGAAAGCCTTGAGGGGCT
CCGGGAGGGCCCTTTGTGCGGGGGGAGCGGCTCGGGGGGTGCGTGCGTGTGTGTGTGCGTGGGGAGCGCC
GCGTGCGGCTCCGCGCTGCCCGGCGGCTGTGAGCGCTGCGGGCGCGGCGCGGGGCTTTGTGCGCTCCGCA
GTGTGCGCGAGGGGAGCGCGGCCGGGGGCGGTGCCCCGCGGTGCGGGGGGGGCTGCGAGGGGAACAAAGG
CTGCGTGCGGGGTGTGTGCGTGGGGGGGTGAGCAGGGGGTGTGGGCGCGTCGGTCGGGCTGCAACCCCCC
CTGCACCCCCCTCCCCGAGTTGCTGAGCACGGCCCGGCTTCGGGTGCGGGGCTCCGTACGGGGCGTGGCG
CGGGGCTCGCCGTGCCGGGCGGGGGGTGGCGGCAGGTGGGGGTGCCGGGCGGGGCGGGGCCGCCTCGGGC
CGGGGAGGGCTCGGGGGAGGGGCGCGGCGGCCCCCGGAGCGCCGGCGGCTGTCGAGGCGCGGCGAGCCGC
AGCCATTGCCTTTTATGGTAATCGTGCGAGAGGGCGCAGGGACTTCCTTTGTCCCAAATCTGTGCGGAGC
CGAAATCTGGGAGGCGCCGCCGCACCCCCTCTAGCGGGCGCGGGGCGAAGCGGTGCGGCGCCGGCAGGAA
GGAAATGGGCGGGGAGGGCCTTCGTGCGTCGCCGCGCCGCCGTCCCCTTCTCCCTCTCCAGCCTCGGGGC
TGTCCGCGGGGGGACGGCTGCCTTCGGGGGGGACGGGGCAGGGCGGGGTTCGGCTTCTGGCGTGTGACCG
GCGGCTCTAGCCGGAGCGCACGTCGGCAGTCGGCTCCCTCGTTGACCGAATCACCGACCTCTCTCCCCAG
GGGGATCCACCGGGCTAGCGCCACCATGGCCGCGCAGGTCGCCCCCGCCGCCGCCAGCAGCCTGGGCAAC
CCGCCGCCGCCGCCGCCCTCGGAGCTGAAGAAAGCCGAGCAGCAGCAGCGGGAGGAGGCGGGGGGCGAGG
CGGCGGCGGCGGCAGCGGCCGAGCGCGGGGAAATGAAGGCAGCCGCCGGGCAGGAAAGCGAGGGCCCCGC
CGTGGGGCCGCCGCAGCCGCTGGGAAAGGAGCTGCAGGACGGGGCCGAGAGCAATGGGGGTGGCGGCGGC
GGCGGAGCCGGCAGCGGCGGCGGGCCCGGCGCGGAGCCGGATCTCAAAAACAGTAACGGAAACGCTGGCC
CTAGGCCCGCCCTGAACAATAACCTCACGGAGCCGCCCGGCGGCGGCGGTGGCGGCAGCAGCGATGGGGT
GGGGGCGCCTCCTCACTCAGCCGCGGCCGCCTTGCCGCCCCCAGCCTACGGCTTCGGGCAACCCTACGGC
CGGAGCCCGTCTGCCGTCGCCGCCGCCGCGGCCGCCGTCTTCCACCAACAACATGGCGGACAACAAAGCC
CTGGCCTGGCAGCGCTGCAGAGCGGCGGCGGCGGGGGCCTGGAGCCCTACGCGGGGCCCCAGCAGAACTC
TCACGACCACGGCTTCCCCAACCACCAGTACAACTCCTACTACCCCAACCGCAGCGCCTACCCCCCGCCC
GCCCCGGCCTACGCGCTGAGCTCCCCGAGAGGTGGCACTCCGGGCTCCGGCGCGGCGGCGGCTGCCGGCT
CCAAGCCGCCTCCCTCCTCCAGCGCCTCCGCCTCCTCGTCGTCTTCGTCCTTCGCTCAGCAGCGCTTCGG
GGCCATGGGGGGAGGCGGCCCCTCCGCGGCCGGCGGGGGAACTCCCCAGCCCACCGCCACCCCCACCCTC
AACCAACTGCTCACGTCGCCCAGCTCGGCCCGGGGCTACCAGGGCTACCCCGGGGGCGACTACAGTGGCG
GGCCCCAGGACGGGGGCGCCGGCAAGGGCCCGGCGGACATGGCCTCGCAGTGTTGGGGGGCTGCGGCGGC
GGCAGCTGCGGCGGCGGCCGCCTCGGGAGGGGCCCAACAAAGGAGCCACCACGCGCCCATGAGCCCCGGG
AGCAGCGGCGGCGGGGGGCAGCCGCTCGCCCGGACCCCTCAGCCATCCAGTCCAATGGATCAGATGGGCA
AGATGAGACCTCAGCCATATGGCGGGACTAACCCATACTCGCAGCAACAGGGACCTCCGTCAGGACCGCA
GCAAGGACATGGGTACCCAGGGCAGCCATACGGGTCCCAGACCCCGCAGCGGTACCCGATGACCATGCAG
GGCCGGGCGCAGAGTGCCATGGGCGGCCTCTCTTATACACAGCAGATTCCTCCTTATGGACAACAAGGCC
CCAGCGGGTATGGTCAACAGGGCCAGACTCCATATTACAACCAGCAAAGTCCTCACCCTCAGCAGCAGCA
GCCACCCTACTCCCAGCAACCACCGTCCCAGACCCCTCATGCCCAACCTTCGTATCAGCAGCAGCCACAG
TCTCAACCACCACAGCTCCAGTCCTCTCAGCCTCCATACTCCCAGCAGCCATCCCAGCCTCCACATCAGC
AGTCCCCGGCTCCATACCCCTCCCAGCAGTCGACGACACAGCAGCACCCCCAGAGCCAGCCCCCCTACTC
ACAGCCACAGGCTCAGTCTCCTTACCAGCAGCAGCAACCTCAGCAGCCAGCACCCTCGACGCTCTCCCAG
CAGGCTGCGTATCCTCAGCCCCAGTCTCAGCAGTCCCAGCAAACTGCCTATTCCCAGCAGCGCTTCCCTC
CACCGCAGGAGCTATCTCAAGATTCATTTGGGTCTCAGGCATCCTCAGCTCCTAGCATGACAAGCTCTAA
AGGAGGGCAAGAAGATATGAACCTGAGCCTTCAGTCAAGACCCAGTTCTCTCCCAGACTTGTCAGGTTCT
ATAGATGACCTCCCCATGGGGACAGAAGGAGCTCTGAGTCCTGGAGTGAGCACATCAGGGATTTCCAGCA
GCCAAGGAGAGCAGAGTAATCCAGCTCAGTCTCCTTTCTCTCCTCATACCTCCCCTCACCTGCCTGGCAT
CCGAGGCCCTTCCCCGTCCCCTGTTGGCTCTCCCGCCAGTGTTGCTCAGTCTCGCTCAGGACCACTCTCG
CCTGCTGCAGTGCCAGGCAACCAGATGCCACCTCGGCCACCCAGTGGCCAGTCGGACAGCATCATGCATC
CTTCCATGAACCAATCAAGCATTGCCCAAGATCGAGGTTATATGCAGAGGAACCCCCAGATGCCCCAGTA
CAGTTCCCCCCAGCCCGGCTCAGCCTTATCTCCGCGTCAGCCTTCCGGAGGACAGATACACACAGGCATG
GGCTCCTACCAGCAGAACTCCATGGGGAGCTATGGTCCCCAGGGGGGTCAGTATGGCCCACAAGGTGGCT
ACCCCAGGCAGCCAAACTATAATGCCTTGCCCAATGCCAACTACCCCAGTGCAGGCATGGCTGGAGGCAT
AAACCCCATGGGTGCCGGAGGTCAAATGCATGGACAGCCTGGCATCCCACCTTATGGCACACTCCCTCCA
GGGAGGATGAGTCACGCCTCCATGGGCAACCGGCCTTATGGCCCTAACATGGCCAATATGCCACCTCAGG
TTGGGTCAGGGATGTGTCCCCCACCAGGGGGCATGAACCGGAAAACCCAAGAAACTGCTGTCGCCATGCA
TGTTGCTGCCAACTCTATCCAAAACAGGCCGCCAGGCTACCCCAATATGAATCAAGGGGGCATGATGGGA
ACTGGACCTCCTTATGGACAAGGGATTAATAGTATGGCTGGCATGATCAACCCTCAGGGACCCCCATATT
CCATGGGTGGAACCATGGCCAACAATTCTGCAGGGATGGCAGCCAGCCCAGAGATGATGGGCCTTGGGGA
TGTAAAGTTAACTCCAGCCACCAAAATGAACAACAAGGCAGATGGGACACCCAAGACAGAATCCAAATCC
AAGAAATCCAGTTCTTCTACTACAACCAATGAGAAGATCACCAAGTTGTATGAGCTGGGTGGTGAGCCTG
AGAGGAAGATGTGGGTGGACCGTTATCTGGCCTTCACTGAGGAGAAGGCCATGGGCATGACAAATCTGCC
TGCTGTGGGTAGGAAACCTCTGGACCTCTATCGCCTCTATGTGTCTGTGAAGGAGATTGGTGGATTGACT
CAGGTCAACAAGAACAAAAAATGGCGGGAACTTGCAACCAACCTCAATGTGGGCACATCAAGCAGTGCTG
CCAGCTCCTTGAAAAAGCAGTATATCCAGTGTCTCTATGCCTTTGAATGCAAGATTGAACGGGGAGAAGA
CCCTCCCCCAGACATCTTTGCAGCTGCTGATTCCAAGAAGTCCCAGCCCAAGATCCAGCCTCCCTCTCCT
GCGGGATCAGGATCTATGCAGGGGCCCCAGACTCCCCAGTCAACCAGCAGTTCCATGGCAGAAGGAGGAG
ACTTAAAGCCACCAACTCCAGCATCCACACCAATGAAAATGCAGAAGGCAGGTCCCCCAGTACCTGCCTC
GCACATAGCACCTGCCCCTGTGCAGCCCCCCATGATTCGGCGGGATATCACCTTCCCACCTGGCTCTGTT
GAAGCCACACAGCCTGTGTTGAAGCAGAGGAGGCGGCTCACAATGAAAGACATTGGAACCCCGGAGGCAT
GGCGGGTAATGATGTCCCTCAAGTCTGGTCTCCTGGCAGAGAGCACATGGGCATTAGATACCATCAACAT
CCTGCTGTATGATGACAACAGCATCATGACCTTCAACCTCAGTCAGCTCCCAGGGTTGCTAGAGCTCCTT
GTAGAATATTTCCGACGATGCCTGATTGAGATCTTTGGCATTTTAAAGGAGTATGAGGTGGGTGACCCAG
GACAGAGAACGCTACTGGATCCTGGGAGGTTCAGCAAGGTGTCTAGTCCAGCTCCCATGGAGGGTGGGGA
AGAAGAAGAAGAACTTCTAGGTCCTAAACTAGAAGAGGAAGAAGAAGAGGAAGTAGTTGAAAATGATGAG
GAGATAGCCTTTTCAGGCAAGGACAAGCCAGCTTCAGAGAATAGTGAGGAGAAGCTGATCAGTAAGTTTG
ACAAGCTTCCAGTAAAGATCGTACAGAAGAATGATCCATTTGTGGTGGACTGCTCAGATAAGCTTGGGCG
TGTGCAGGAGTTTGACAGTGGCCTGCTGCACTGGCGGATTGGTGGGGGGGACACCACTGAGCATATCCAG
ACCCACTTCGAGAGCAAGACAGAGCTGCTGCCTTCCCGGCCTCACGCACCCTGCCCACCAGCCCCTCGGA
AGCATGTGACAACAGCAGAGGGTACACCAGGGACAACAGACCAGGAGGGGCCCCCACCTGATGGACCTCC
AGAAAAACGGATCACAGCCACTATGGATGACATGTTGTCTACTCGGTCTAGCACCTTGACCGAGGATGGA
GCTAAGAGTTCAGAGGCCATCAAGGAGAGCAGCAAGTTTCCATTTGGCATTAGCCCAGCACAGAGCCACC
GGAACATCAAGATCCTAGAGGACGAACCCCACAGTAAGGATGAGACCCCACTGTGTACCCTTCTGGACTG
GCAGGATTCTCTTGCCAAGCGCTGCGTCTGTGTGTCCAATACCATTCGAAGCCTGTCATTTGTGCCAGGC
AATGACTTTGAGATGTCCAAACACCCAGGGCTGCTGCTCATCCTGGGCAAGCTGATCCTGCTGCACCACA
AGCACCCAGAACGGAAGCAGGCACCACTAACTTATGAAAAGGAGGAGGAACAGGACCAAGGGGTGAGCTG
CAACAAAGTGGAGTGGTGGTGGGACTGCTTGGAGATGCTCCGGGAAAACACCTTGGTTACACTCGCCAAC
ATCTCGGGGCAGTTGGACCTATCTCCATACCCCGAGAGCATTTGCCTGCCTGTCCTGGACGGACTCCTAC
ACTGGGCAGTTTGCCCTTCAGCTGAAGCCCAGGACCCCTTTTCCACCCTGGGCCCCAATGCCGTCCTTTC
CCCGCAGAGACTGGTCTTGGAAACCCTCAGCAAACTCAGCATCCAGGACAACAATGTGGACCTGATTCTG
GCCACACCCCCCTTCAGCCGCCTGGAGAAGTTGTATAGCACTATGGTGCGCTTCCTCAGTGACCGAAAGA
ACCCGGTGTGCCGGGAGATGGCTGTGGTACTGCTGGCCAACCTGGCTCAGGGGGACAGCCTGGCAGCTCG
TGCCATTGCAGTGCAGAAGGGCAGTATCGGCAACCTCCTGGGCTTCCTAGAGGACAGCCTTGCCGCCACA
CAGTTCCAGCAGAGCCAGGCCAGCCTCCTCCACATGCAGAACCCACCCTTTGAGCCAACTAGTGTGGACA
TGATGCGGCGGGCTGCCCGCGCGCTGCTTGCCTTGGCCAAGGTGGACGAGAACCACTCAGAGTTTACTCT
GTACGAATCACGGCTGTTGGACATCTCGGTATCACCGCTGATGAATAGCCTCGTGTCACAAGTCATTTGT
GATGTACTGTTTTTGATTGGCCAGTCCACCGGTGACTACAAAGACCATGACGGTGATTATAAAGATCATG
ATATCGATTACAAGGATGACGATGACAAGTGAACGCGTTAGTGCGGATCCTAGTGCGAATTCTAGTGCGT
CGACTCTAGCAACGGTTTCCCTCTAGCGGGATCAATTCCGCCCCCCCCCCCTAACGTTACTGGCCGAAGC
CGCTTGGAATAAGGCCGGTGTGCGTTTGTCTATATGTTATTTTCCACCATATTGCCGTCTTTTGGCAATG
TGAGGGCCCGGAAACCTGGCCCTGTCTTCTTGACGAGCATTCCTAGGGGTCTTTCCCCTCTCGCCAAAGG
AATGCAAGGTCTGTTGAATGTCGTGAAGGAAGCAGTTCCTCTGGAAGCTTCTTGAAGACAAACAACGTCT
GTAGCGACCCTTTGCAGGCAGCGGAACCCCCCACCTGGCGACAGGTGCCTCTGCGGCCAAAAGCCACGTG
TATAAGATACACCTGCAAAGGCGGCACAACCCCAGTGCCACGTTGTGAGTTGGATAGTTGTGGAAAGAGT
CAAATGGCTCTCCTCAAGCGTATTCAACAAGGGGCTGAAGGATGCCCAGAAGGTACCCCATTGTATGGGA
TCTGATCTGGGGCCTCGGTGCACATGCTTTACATGTGTTTAGTCGAGGTTAAAAAAACGTCTAGGCCCCC
CGAACCACGGGGACGTGGTTTTCCTTTGAAAAACACGATAATACCATGGTCATGAAAACATTTAACATTT
CTCAACAAGATCTAGAATTAGTAGAAGTAGCGACAGAGAAGATTACAATGCTTTATGAGGATAATAAACA
TCATGTGGGAGCGGCAATTCGTACGAAAACAGGAGAAATCATTTCGGCAGTACATATTGAAGCGTATATA
GGACGAGTAACTGTTTGTGCAGAAGCCATTGCGATTGGTAGTGCAGTTTCGAATGGACAAAAGGATTTTG
ACACGATTGTAGCTGTTAGACACCCTTATTCTGACGAAGTAGATAGAAGTATTCGAGTGGTAAGTCCTTG
TGGTATGTGTAGGGAGTTGATTTCAGACTATGCACCAGATTGTTTTGTGTTAATAGAAATGAATGGCAAG
TTAGTCAAAACTACGATTGAAGAACTCATTCCACTCAAATATACCCGAAATTAAAAGTCGAGATGCATCG
ATGATCTAGAGCTCGCTGATCAGCCTCGACTGTGCCTTCTAGTTGCCAGCCATCTGTTGTTTGCCCCTCC
CCCGTGCCTTCCTTGACCCTGGAAGGTGCCACTCCCACTGTCCTTTCCTAATAAAATGAGGAAATTGCAT
CGCATTGTCTGAGTAGGTGTCATTCTATTCTGGGGGGTGGGGTGGGGCAGGACAGCAAGGGGGAGGATTG
GGAAGACAATAGCAGGCATGCTGGGGATGCGGTGGGCTCTATGGCTTCTGAGGCGGAAAGAACCTGCAGC
CCAAGCTTGGCGTAATCATGGTCATAGCTGTTTCCTGTGTGAAATTGTTATCCGCTCACAATTCCACACA
ACATACGAGCCGGAAGCATAAAGTGTAAAGCCTGGGGTGCCTAATGAGTGAGCTAACTCACATTAATTGC
GTTGCGCTCACTGCCCGCTTTCCAGTCGGGAAACCTGTCGTGCCAGCGGATCTTAAAAGTTTTGTTACTT
TATAGAAGAAATTTTGAGTTTTTGTTTTTTTTTAATAAATAAATAAACATAAATAAATTGTTTGTTGAAT
TTATTATTAGTATGTAAGTGTAAATATAATAAAACTTAATATCTATTCAAATTAATAAATAAACCTCGAT
ATACAGACCGATAAAACACATGCGTCAATTTTACGCATGATTATCTTTAACGTACGTCACAATATGATTA
TCTTTCTAGGGTTAATCTAGTATCGTAGATTAATTAATCCAGCTTTTGTTCCCTTTAGTGAGGGTTAATT
GCGCGCTTGGCGTAATCATGGTCATAGCTGTTTCCTGTGTGAAATTGTTATCCGCTCACAATTCCACACA
ACATACGAGCCGGAAGCATAAAGTGTAAAGCCTGGGGTGCCTAATGAGTGAGCTAACTCACATTAATTGC
GTTGCGCTCACTGCCCGCTTTCCAGTCGGGAAACCTGTCGTGCCAGCTGCATTAATGAATCGGCCAACGC
GCGGGGAGAGGCGGTTTGCGTATTGGGCGCTCTTCCGCTTCCTCGCTCACTGACTCGCTGCGCTCGGTCG
TTCGGCTGCGGCGAGCGGTATCAGCTCACTCAAAGGCGGTAATACGGTTATCCACAGAATCAGGGGATAA
CGCAGGAAAGAACATGTGAGCAAAAGGCCAGCAAAAGGCCAGGAACCGTAAAAAGGCCGCGTTGCTGGCG
TTTTTCCATAGGCTCCGCCCCCCTGACGAGCATCACAAAAATCGACGCTCAAGTCAGAGGTGGCGAAACC
CGACAGGACTATAAAGATACCAGGCGTTTCCCCCTGGAAGCTCCCTCGTGCGCTCTCCTGTTCCGACCCT
GCCGCTTACCGGATACCTGTCCGCCTTTCTCCCTTCGGGAAGCGTGGCGCTTTCTCATAGCTCACGCTGT
AGGTATCTCAGTTCGGTGTAGGTCGTTCGCTCCAAGCTGGGCTGTGTGCACGAACCCCCCGTTCAGCCCG
ACCGCTGCGCCTTATCCGGTAACTATCGTCTTGAGTCCAACCCGGTAAGACACGACTTATCGCCACTGGC
AGCAGCCACTGGTAACAGGATTAGCAGAGCGAGGTATGTAGGCGGTGCTACAGAGTTCTTGAAGTGGTGG
CCTAACTACGGCTACACTAGAAGAACAGTATTTGGTATCTGCGCTCTGCTGAAGCCAGTTACCTTCGGAA
AAAGAGTTGGTAGCTCTTGATCCGGCAAACAAACCACCGCTGGTAGCGGTGGTTTTTTTGTTTGCAAGCA
GCAGATTACGCGCAGAAAAAAAGGATCTCAAGAAGATCCTTTGATCTTTTCTACGGGGTCTGACGCTCAG
TGGAACGAAAACTCACGTTAAGGGATTTTGGTCATGAGATTATCAAAAAGGATCTTCACCTAGATCCTTT
TAAATTAAAAATGAAGTTTTAAATCAATCTAAAGTATATATGAGTAAACTTGGTCTGACAGTTACCAATG
CTTAATCAGTGAGGCACCTATCTCAGCGATCTGTCTATTTCGTTCATCCATAGTTGCCTGACTCCCCGTC
GTGTAGATAACTACGATACGGGAGGGCTTACCATCTGGCCCCAGTGCTGCAATGATACCGCGAGACCCAC
GCTCACCGGCTCCAGATTTATCAGCAATAAACCAGCCAGCCGGAAGGGCCGAGCGCAGAAGTGGTCCTGC
AACTTTATCCGCCTCCATCCAGTCTATTAATTGTTGCCGGGAAGCTAGAGTAAGTAGTTCGCCAGTTAAT
AGTTTGCGCAACGTTGTTGCCATTGCTACAGGCATCGTGGTGTCACGCTCGTCGTTTGGTATGGCTTCAT
TCAGCTCCGGTTCCCAACGATCAAGGCGAGTTACATGATCCCCCATGTTGTGCAAAAAAGCGGTTAGCTC
CTTCGGTCCTCCGATCGTTGTCAGAAGTAAGTTGGCCGCAGTGTTATCACTCATGGTTATGGCAGCACTG
CATAATTCTCTTACTGTCATGCCATCCGTAAGATGCTTTTCTGTGACTGGTGAGTACTCAACCAAGTCAT
TCTGAGAATAGTGTATGCGGCGACCGAGTTGCTCTTGCCCGGCGTCAATACGGGATAATACCGCGCCACA
TAGCAGAACTTTAAAAGTGCTCATCATTGGAAAACGTTCTTCGGGGCGAAAACTCTCAAGGATCTTACCG
CTGTTGAGATCCAGTTCGATGTAACCCACTCGTGCACCCAACTGATCTTCAGCATCTTTTACTTTCACCA
GCGTTTCTGGGTGAGCAAAAACAGGAAGGCAAAATGCCGCAAAAAAGGGAATAAGGGCGACACGGAAATG
TTGAATACTCATACTCTTCCTTTTTCAATATTATTGAAGCATTTATCAGGGTTATTGTCTCATGAGCGGA
TACATATTTGAATGTATTTAGAAAAATAAACAAATAGGGGTTCCGCGCACATTTCCCCGAAAAGTGCCAC
CTAAATTGTAAGCGTTAATATTTTGTTAAAATTCGCGTTAAATTTTTGTTAAATCAGCTCATTTTTTAAC
CAATAGGCCGAAATCGGCAAAATCCCTTATAAATCAAAAGAATAGACCGAGATAGGGT
[37 nt withheld, positions 12029-12065]
AAAGAACGTGGACTCCAACGTCAAAGG
[49 nt withheld, positions 12093-12141]
T
[91 nt withheld, positions 12143-12233]
G
[124 nt withheld, positions 12235-12358]
